>Addgene plasmid #182894 | PVALB mAb_BCN14.1.1A2_HC_Rat IgG2a | addgene full sequence | sequence record 360571 | Addgene NGS Result
TGACCGACAATTGCATGAAGAATCTGCTTAGGGTTAGGCGTTTTGCGCTGCTTCGCGATGTACGGGCCAG
ATATACGCGTTGACATTGATTATTGACTAGTTATTAATAGTAATCAATTACGGGGTCATTAGTTCATAGC
CCATATATGGAGTTCCGCGTTACATAACTTACGGTAAATGGCCCGCCTGGCTGACCGCCCAACGACCCCC
GCCCATTGACGTCAATAATGACGTATGTTCCCATAGTAACGCCAATAGGGACTTTCCATTGACGTCAATG
GGTGGAGTATTTACGGTAAACTGCCCACTTGGCAGTACATCAAGTGTATCATATGCCAAGTACGCCCCCT
ATTGACGTCAATGACGGTAAATGGCCCGCCTGGCATTATGCCCAGTACATGACCTTATGGGACTTTCCTA
CTTGGCAGTACATCTACGTATTAGTCATCGCTATTACCATGGTGATGCGGTTTTGGCAGTACATCAATGG
GCGTGGATAGCGGTTTGACTCACGGGGATTTCCAAGTCTCCACCCCATTGACGTCAATGGGAGTTTGTTT
TGGCACCAAAATCAACGGGACTTTCCAAAATGTCGTAACAACTCCGCCCCATTGACGCAAATGGGCGGTA
GGCGTGTACGGTGGGAGGTCTATATAAGCAGAGCTCGTTTAGTGAACCGTCAGATCGCCTGGAGACGCCA
TCCACGCTGTTTTGACCTCCATAGAAGACACCGGGACCGATCCAGCCTCCGGACTCTAGAGAATTCGCCA
CCATGGCTGTTCTGGTGCTGTTCCTCTGCCTGGTTGCATTTCCAAGCTGTGTCCTGTCCCAGGTGCAGCT
GAAGGAGTCAGGACCTGTCCTGGTGGCGCCCTCACAGAGCCTGTCCATCACTTGCACTGTCTCTGGGTTT
TCATTAACCAGCTATGGTGTACACTGGGTTCGCCAGCCTCCAGGAAAGGGTCTGGAGTGGCTGGGAGTAA
TATGGGCTGGTGGAAGCACAAATTATAATTCAGCTATCATGTCCAGACTGAGCATCAGCAAAGACAACTC
CAAGAGCCAAGTTTTCTTAAAAATGAACAGTCTGCAAACTGATGACACAGCCATGTACTACTGTGCCAAA
CATAAGGCAGCTCGGGCTATGTACGATGCTATGGACTACTGGGGTCAAGGAACCTCAGTCACCGTCTCCT
CAGCAGAGACCACAGCACCATCCGTGTACCCACTGGCACCTGGAACCGCCCTGAAGAGCAACTCCATGGT
GACACTGGGCTGCCTGGTGAAGGGCTATTTCCCAGAGCCCGTGACCGTGACATGGAACAGCGGCGCCCTG
AGCTCCGGAGTGCACACCTTTCCTGCCGTGCTGCAGAGCGGCCTGTACACCCTGACATCTAGCGTGACCG
TGCCTTCCTCTACATGGAGCTCCCAGGCAGTGACCTGCAACGTGGCACACCCAGCCTCTAGCACAAAGGT
GGACAAGAAGATCGTGCCTAGGGAGTGTAATCCATGCGGATGTACCGGATCCGAGGTGTCCAGCGTGTTC
ATCTTTCCCCCTAAGACCAAGGATGTGCTGACCATCACACTGACCCCCAAGGTGACATGCGTGGTGGTGG
ACATCAGCCAGAACGATCCTGAGGTGCGCTTCTCCTGGTTTATCGACGATGTGGAGGTGCACACAGCACA
GACCCACGCACCAGAGAAGCAGTCTAATAGCACCCTGCGGTCCGTGTCTGAGCTGCCCATCGTGCACAGA
GACTGGCTGAACGGCAAGACATTCAAGTGCAAAGTGAATAGCGGCGCCTTTCCTGCCCCAATCGAGAAGA
GCATCTCCAAGCCAGAGGGAACCCCAAGGGGACCACAGGTGTACACAATGGCCCCACCCAAGGAGGAGAT
GACCCAGTCTCAGGTGAGCATCACATGTATGGTGAAGGGCTTCTACCCTCCAGATATCTATACCGAGTGG
AAGATGAACGGCCAGCCTCAGGAGAACTATAAGAATACACCCCCTACCATGGACACAGATGGCTCCTACT
TCCTGTATTCTAAGCTGAACGTGAAGAAGGAGACCTGGCAGCAGGGCAATACCTTCACCTGCAGCGTGCT
GCACGAGGGCCTGCACAATCACCACACAGAGAAGTCTCTGAGCCACTCCCCCGGCAAGTGAAAGCTTACC
GGTTAGTAATGAGTTTGATATCTCGACAATCAACCTCTGGATTACAAAATTTGTGAAAGATTGACTGGTA
TTCTTAACTATGTTGCTCCTTTTACGCTATGTGGATACGCTGCTTTAATGCCTTTGTATCATGCTATTGC
TTCCCGTATGGCTTTCATTTTCTCCTCCTTGTATAAATCCTGGTTGCTGTCTCTTTATGAGGAGTTGTGG
CCCGTTGTCAGGCAACGTGGCGTGGTGTGCACTGTGTTTGCTGACGCAACCCCCACTGGTTGGGGCATTG
CCACCACCTGTCAGCTCCTTTCCGGGACTTTCGCTTTCCCCCTCCCTATTGCCACGGCGGAACTCATCGC
CGCCTGCCTTGCCCGCTGCTGGACAGGGGCTCGGCTGTTGGGCACTGACAATTCCGTGGTGTTGTCGGGG
AAGCTGACGTCCTTTCCATGGCTGCTCGCCTGTGTTGCCACCTGGATTCTGCGCGGGACGTCCTTCTGCT
ACGTCCCTTCGGCCCTCAATCCAGCGGACCTTCCTTCCCGCGGCCTGCTGCCGGCTCTGCGGCCTCTTCC
GCGTCTTCGCCTTCGCCCTCAGACGAGTCGGATCTCCCTTTGGGCCGCCTCCCCGCCTGGAAACGGGGGA
GGCTAACTGAAACACGGAAGGAGACAATACCGGAAGGAACCCGCGCTATGACGGCAATAAAAAGACAGAA
TAAAACGCACGGGTGTTGGGTCGTTTGTTCATAAACGCGGGGTTCGGTCCCAGGGCTGGCACTCTGTCGA
TACCCCACCGAGACCCCATTGGGGCCAATACGCCCGCGTTTCTTCCTTTTCCCCACCCCACCCCCCAAGT
TCGGGTGAAGGCCCAGGGCTCGCAGCCAACGTCGGGGCGGCAGGCCCTGCCATAGCAGATCTGCGCAGCT
GGGGCTCTAGGGGGTATCCCC
[124 nt withheld, positions 3102-3225]
C
[32 nt withheld, positions 3227-3258]
CA
[57 nt withheld, positions 3261-3317]
A
[49 nt withheld, positions 3319-3367]
CCTTTGACGTTGGAGTCCACGTTCTTT
[37 nt withheld, positions 3395-3431]
ACCCTATCTCGGTCTATTCTTTTGATTTATAAGGGATTTTGGGGATTTCGGCCTATTGGTTAAAAAATGA
GCTGATTTAACAAAAATTTAACGCGAATTAATTCTGTGGAATGTGTGTCAGTTAGGGTGTGGAAAGTCCC
CAGGCTCCCCAGCAGGCAGAAGTATGCAAAGCATGCATCTCAATTAGTCAGCAACCAGGTGTGGAAAGTC
CCCAGGCTCCCCAGCAGGCAGAAGTATGCAAAGCATGCATCTCAATTAGTCAGCAACCATAGTCCCGCCC
CTAACTCCGCCCATCCCGCCCCTAACTCCGCCCAGTTCCGCCCATTCTCCGCCCCATGGCTGACTAATTT
TTTTTATTTATGCAGAGGCCGAGGCCGCCTCTGCCTCTGAGCTATTCCAGAAGTAGTGAGGAGGCTTTTT
TGGAGGCCTAGGCTTTTGCAAAAAGCTCCCGGGAGCTTGTATATCCATTTTCGGATCTGATCAAGAGACA
GGATGAGGATCGTTTCGCATGATTGAACAAGATGGATTGCACGCAGGTTCTCCGGCCGCTTGGGTGGAGA
GGCTATTCGGCTATGACTGGGCACAACAGACAATCGGCTGCTCTGATGCCGCCGTGTTCCGGCTGTCAGC
GCAGGGGCGCCCGGTTCTTTTTGTCAAGACCGACCTGTCCGGTGCCCTGAATGAACTGCAGGACGAGGCA
GCGCGGCTATCGTGGCTGGCCACGACGGGCGTTCCTTGCGCAGCTGTGCTCGACGTTGTCACTGAAGCGG
GAAGGGACTGGCTGCTATTGGGCGAAGTGCCGGGGCAGGATCTCCTGTCATCTCACCTTGCTCCTGCCGA
GAAAGTATCCATCATGGCTGATGCAATGCGGCGGCTGCATACGCTTGATCCGGCTACCTGCCCATTCGAC
CACCAAGCGAAACATCGCATCGAGCGAGCACGTACTCGGATGGAAGCCGGTCTTGTCGATCAGGATGATC
TGGACGAAGAGCATCAGGGGCTCGCGCCAGCCGAACTGTTCGCCAGGCTCAAGGCGCGCATGCCCGACGG
CGAGGATCTCGTCGTGACCCATGGCGATGCCTGCTTGCCGAATATCATGGTGGAAAATGGCCGCTTTTCT
GGATTCATCGACTGTGGCCGGCTGGGTGTGGCGGACCGCTATCAGGACATAGCGTTGGCTACCCGTGATA
TTGCTGAAGAGCTTGGCGGCGAATGGGCTGACCGCTTCCTCGTGCTTTACGGTATCGCCGCTCCCGATTC
GCAGCGCATCGCCTTCTATCGCCTTCTTGACGAGTTCTTCTGAGCGGGACTCTGGGGTTCGCGAAATGAC
CGACCAAGCGACGCCCAACCTGCCATCACGAGATTTCGATTCCACCGCCGCCTTCTATGAAAGGTTGGGC
TTCGGAATCGTTTTCCGGGACGCCGGCTGGATGATCCTCCAGCGCGGGGATCTCATGCTGGAGTTCTTCG
CCCACCCCAACTTGTTTATTGCAGCTTATAATGGTTACAAATAAAGCAATAGCATCACAAATTTCACAAA
TAAAGCATTTTTTTCACTGCATTCTAGTTGTGGTTTGTCCAAACTCATCAATGTATCTTATCATGTCTGT
ATACCGTCGACCTCTAGCTAGAGCTTGGCGTAATCATGGTCATAGCTGTTTCCTGTGTGAAATTGTTATC
CGCTCACAATTCCACACAACATACGAGCCGGAAGCATAAAGTGTAAAGCCTGGGGTGCCTAATGAGTGAG
CTAACTCACATTAATTGCGTTGCGCTCACTGCCCGCTTTCCAGTCGGGAAACCTGTCGTGCCAGCTGCAT
TAATGAATCGGCCAACGCGCGGGGAGAGGCGGTTTGCGTATTGGGCGCTCTTCCGCTTCCTCGCTCACTG
ACTCGCTGCGCTCGGTCGTTCGGCTGCGGCGAGCGGTATCAGCTCACTCAAAGGCGGTAATACGGTTATC
CACAGAATCAGGGGATAACGCAGGAAAGAACATGTGAGCAAAAGGCCAGCAAAAGGCCAGGAACCGTAAA
AAGGCCGCGTTGCTGGCGTTTTTCCATAGGCTCCGCCCCCCTGACGAGCATCACAAAAATCGACGCTCAA
GTCAGAGGTGGCGAAACCCGACAGGACTATAAAGATACCAGGCGTTTCCCCCTGGAAGCTCCCTCGTGCG
CTCTCCTGTTCCGACCCTGCCGCTTACCGGATACCTGTCCGCCTTTCTCCCTTCGGGAAGCGTGGCGCTT
TCTCATAGCTCACGCTGTAGGTATCTCAGTTCGGTGTAGGTCGTTCGCTCCAAGCTGGGCTGTGTGCACG
AACCCCCCGTTCAGCCCGACCGCTGCGCCTTATCCGGTAACTATCGTCTTGAGTCCAACCCGGTAAGACA
CGACTTATCGCCACTGGCAGCAGCCACTGGTAACAGGATTAGCAGAGCGAGGTATGTAGGCGGTGCTACA
GAGTTCTTGAAGTGGTGGCCTAACTACGGCTACACTAGAAGGACAGTATTTGGTATCTGCGCTCTGCTGA
AGCCAGTTACCTTCGGAAAAAGAGTTGGTAGCTCTTGATCCGGCAAACAAACCACCGCTGGTAGCGGTGG
TTTTTTTGTTTGCAAGCAGCAGATTACGCGCAGAAAAAAAGGATCTCAAGAAGATCCTTTGATCTTTTCT
ACGGGGTCTGACGCTCAGTGGAACGAAAACTCACGTTAAGGGATTTTGGTCATGAGATTATCAAAAAGGA
TCTTCACCTAGATCCTTTTAAATTAAAAATGAAGTTTTAAATCAATCTAAAGTATATATGAGTAAACTTG
GTCTGACAGTTACCAATGCTTAATCAGTGAGGCACCTATCTCAGCGATCTGTCTATTTCGTTCATCCATA
GTTGCCTGACTCCCCGTCGTGTAGATAACTACGATACGGGAGGGCTTACCATCTGGCCCCAGTGCTGCAA
TGATACCGCGAGACCCACGCTCACCGGCTCCAGATTTATCAGCAATAAACCAGCCAGCCGGAAGGGCCGA
GCGCAGAAGTGGTCCTGCAACTTTATCCGCCTCCATCCAGTCTATTAATTGTTGCCGGGAAGCTAGAGTA
AGTAGTTCGCCAGTTAATAGTTTGCGCAACGTTGTTGCCATTGCTACAGGCATCGTGGTGTCACGCTCGT
CGTTTGGTATGGCTTCATTCAGCTCCGGTTCCCAACGATCAAGGCGAGTTACATGATCCCCCATGTTGTG
CAAAAAAGCGGTTAGCTCCTTCGGTCCTCCGATCGTTGTCAGAAGTAAGTTGGCCGCAGTGTTATCACTC
ATGGTTATGGCAGCACTGCATAATTCTCTTACTGTCATGCCATCCGTAAGATGCTTTTCTGTGACTGGTG
AGTACTCAACCAAGTCATTCTGAGAATAGTGTATGCGGCGACCGAGTTGCTCTTGCCCGGCGTCAATACG
GGATAATACCGCGCCACATAGCAGAACTTTAAAAGTGCTCATCATTGGAAAACGTTCTTCGGGGCGAAAA
CTCTCAAGGATCTTACCGCTGTTGAGATCCAGTTCGATGTAACCCACTCGTGCACCCAACTGATCTTCAG
CATCTTTTACTTTCACCAGCGTTTCTGGGTGAGCAAAAACAGGAAGGCAAAATGCCGCAAAAAAGGGAAT
AAGGGCGACACGGAAATGTTGAATACTCATACTCTTCCTTTTTCAATATTATTGAAGCATTTATCAGGGT
TATTGTCTCATGAGCGGATACATATTTGAATGTATTTAGAAAAATAAACAAATAGGGGTTCCGCGCACAT
TTCCCCGAAAAGTGCCACCTGACGTCGACGGATCGGGAGATCTCCCGATCCCCTATGGTCGACTCTCAGT
ACAATCTGCTCTGATGCCGCATAGTTAAGCCAGTATCTGCTCCCTGCTTGTGTGTTGGAGGTCGCTGAGT
AGTGCGCGAGCAAAATTTAAGCTACAACAAGGCAAGGCT
Features (pLannotate 1.2.2; 20 found; start..end, strand, type, name):
     82..461     +  enhancer       CMV enhancer: human cytomegalovirus immediate early enhancer
    462..665     +  promoter       CMV promoter: human cytomegalovirus (CMV) immediate early promoter
    773..1117    +  CDS            HVM44_MOUSE: Experimental evidence at protein level: Swiss-Prot protein existence level 1. From Mus musculus (Mouse).
   1193..2158    +  CDS            Igg-2a: IGG2A_RAT - Experimental evidence at protein level: Swiss-Prot protein existence level 1. From Rattus norvegicus (Rat).
   2198..2786    +  misc_feature   WPRE: woodchuck hepatitis virus posttranscriptional regulatory element
   2852..2900    +  polyA_signal   HSV TK poly(A) signal: herpes simplex virus thymidine kinase polyadenylation signal (Cole and Stacy, 1985)
   2991..3007    -  polyA_signal   bGH poly(A) signal (fragment): bovine growth hormone polyadenylation signal
   3102..3530    +  rep_origin     f1 ori (sequence partly withheld): f1 bacteriophage origin of replication; arrow indicates direction of (+) strand synthesis
   3544..3873    +  promoter       SV40 promoter: SV40 enhancer and early promoter
   3940..4731    +  CDS            neo: KKA2_KLEPN - Also known as kan, nptII. Experimental evidence at protein level: Swiss-Prot protein existence level 1. Resistance to kanamycin, neomycin, paromomycin, ribostamycin, butirosin and gentamicin B. From Klebsiella pneumoniae.
   4757..4915    +  CDS            ble (fragment): BLE_KLEPN - Experimental evidence at protein level: Swiss-Prot protein existence level 1. Binding protein with a strong affinity to the bleomycin family of antibiotics. Binds to CL990; an antimitotic-antibiotic compound. From Klebsiella pneumoniae.
   4910..5031    +  polyA_signal   SV40 poly(A) signal: SV40 polyadenylation signal
   5104..5120    -  protein_bind   lac operator: The lac repressor binds to the lac operator to inhibit transcription in E. coli. This inhibition can be relieved by adding lactose or isopropyl-β-D-thiogalactopyranoside (IPTG). lac repressor encoded by lacI
   5128..5158    -  promoter       lac promoter: promoter for the E. coli lac operon
   5173..5194    -  protein_bind   CAP binding site: CAP binding activates transcription in the presence of cAMP. E. coli catabolite activator protein
   5207..5299    -  CDS            lacI (fragment): lac repressor; lacI; The lac repressor binds to the lac operator to inhibit transcription in E. coli. This inhibition can be relieved by adding lactose or isopropyl-β-D-thiogalactopyranoside (IPTG).
   5482..6070    -  rep_origin     ori: high-copy-number ColE1/pMB1/pBR322/pUC origin of replication
   6241..7101    -  CDS            AmpR: β-lactamase; bla; confers resistance to ampicillin, carbenicillin, and related antibiotics
   7102..7206    -  promoter       AmpR promoter: bla
   7273..7317    -  misc_feature   bom (fragment): basis of mobility region from pBR322
