[The description below was written by a language model from this plasmid's Addgene catalogue record and pLannotate feature annotations shown in this document.]
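Description:
PVALB mAb_BCN14.1.1A2_HC_Rat IgG2a is a 7.4 kb mammalian expression plasmid built on the pcDNA3.4 backbone that encodes the heavy chain of a rat monoclonal antibody (clone BCN14.1.1A2) raised against human parvalbumin (PVALB). It is maintained in E. coli through a high-copy ColE1/pUC-type origin and selected with ampicillin via the bla gene and its own promoter. An f1 phage origin is also present, along with short lac promoter/operator and lacI remnants that are backbone carry-over rather than functional parts of the expression design.

The heavy-chain cassette is driven by the human CMV immediate early enhancer and promoter. Downstream, the annotation identifies an immunoglobulin heavy-chain variable region (matched by homology to a mouse VH entry, although the catalogue lists the insert as rat) followed by the rat IgG2a constant region, so the two together should encode a full-length heavy chain. The listed insert size of 420 bp appears to refer only to the variable-region segment, not the whole chain. A WPRE sits after the coding sequence to enhance transcript stability and expression, and the transcript ends at the HSV thymidine kinase polyadenylation signal. A separate SV40 early promoter drives the neomycin phosphotransferase gene with an SV40 poly(A) signal, which would permit G418 selection of stably transfected cells.

The plasmid is intended for recombinant production of the anti-PVALB antibody in mammalian cells. Because it carries only the heavy chain, it would need to be co-expressed with a construct encoding the matching light chain, which this record does not describe. The cloning sites used are also not recorded.
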