Addgene plasmid #182894: PVALB mAb_BCN14.1.1A2_HC_Rat IgG2a
Purpose: Mammalian expression of PVALB rat mAb HC gene
Depositing lab: Heng Zhu. Depositing organization: Johns Hopkins University and School of Medicine.
Backbone
  Vector backbone: pcDNA3.4
  Vector type: Mammalian Expression, Affinity Reagent/ Antibody
Growth in bacteria
  Bacterial resistance: Ampicillin, 100 μg/mL
  Growth temperature: 37°C
  Growth strain: DH5alpha
  Copy number: High Copy
Gene/Insert
  Gene/Insert name: anti-PVALB (human) heavy chain
  Species: R. norvegicus (rat)
  Insert size (bp): 420
  Mutation: No
  Entrez Gene: PVALB (a.k.a. D22S749)
  Promoter: CMV
  Cloning method: Restriction Enzyme; 5′ cloning site Unknown (unknown if destroyed); 3′ cloning site Unknown (unknown if destroyed)
Terms and licenses: Academic/Nonprofit Terms; Industry Terms: Not Available to Industry
How to cite: PVALB mAb_BCN14.1.1A2_HC_Rat IgG2a was a gift from Heng Zhu (Addgene plasmid # 182894 ; http://n2t.net/addgene:182894 ; RRID:Addgene_182894)
